>Addgene plasmid #139216 | pPD475 CMV MCS (TUPV5) | addgene full sequence | sequence record 324918 | Addgene NGS Result
GACGGATCGGGAGATCGAAGACGGCAGAAAGGTATGGCACGCCTAATCTGGACACAAGATCTGGGGAGGT
CGCTGAGTAGTGCGCGAGCAAAATTTAAGCTACAACAAGGCAAGGCTTGACCGACAATTGCATGAAGAAT
CTGCTTAGGGTTAGGCGTTTTGCGCTGCTTCGCGATGTACGGGCCAGATATACGCGTTGACATTGATTAT
TGACTAGTTATTAATAGTAATCAATTACGGGGTCATTAGTTCATAGCCCATATATGGAGTTCCGCGTTAC
ATAACTTACGGTAAATGGCCCGCCTGGCTGACCGCCCAACGACCCCCGCCCATTGACGTCAATAATGACG
TATGTTCCCATAGTAACGCCAATAGGGACTTTCCATTGACGTCAATGGGTGGAGTATTTACGGTAAACTG
CCCACTTGGCAGTACATCAAGTGTATCATATGCCAAGTACGCCCCCTATTGACGTCAATGACGGTAAATG
GCCCGCCTGGCATTATGCCCAGTACATGACCTTATGGGACTTTCCTACTTGGCAGTACATCTACGTATTA
GTCATCGCTATTACCATGGTGATGCGGTTTTGGCAGTACATCAATGGGCGTGGATAGCGGTTTGACTCAC
GGGGATTTCCAAGTCTCCACCCCATTGACGTCAATGGGAGTTTGTTTTGGCACCAAAATCAACGGGACTT
TCCAAAATGTCGTAACAACTCCGCCCCATTGACGCAAATGGGCGGTAGGCGTGTACGGTGGGAGGTCTAT
ATAAGCAGAGCTCTCTGGCTAACTAGAGAACCCACTGCTTACTGGCTTATCGAAATTAATACGACTCACT
ATAGGGAGTCCCAAGCTGGCTAGCGTTTAAACTTAAGCTTGGTACCGAGCTCGGATCCACTAGTCCAGTG
TGGTGGAATTCTGCAGATATCCAGCACAGTGGCGGCCGCTCGAGTCTAGAGGGCCCGTTTAAACCCGCTG
ATCAGCCTCGACTGTGCCTTCTAGTTGCCAGCCATCTGTTGTTTGCCCCTCCCCCGTGCCTTCCTTGACC
CTGGAAGGTGCCACTCCCACTGTCCTTTCCTAATAAAATGAGGAAATTGCATCGCATTGTCTGAGTAGGT
GTCATTCTATTCTGGGGGGTGGGGTGGGGCAGGACAGCAAGGGGGAGGATTGGGAAGTCAATAGCAGGCA
TGCTGGGGATGCGGTGGGCTCTATGGCTTCTGAGGCAGGTCGATGCACCGTTCATATGTTATCGGGACAG
CGCATCGCGATAAGCTCTAGAGGGACAGCCCCCCCCCAAAGCCCCCAGGGATGTAATTACGTCCCTCCCC
CGCTAGGGGGCAGCAGCGAGCCGCCCGGGGCTCCGCTCCGGTCCGGCGCTCCCCCCGCATCCCCGAGCCG
GCAGCGTGCGGGGACAGCCCGGGCACGGGGAAGGTGGCACGGGATCGCTTTCCTCTGAACGCTTCTCGCT
GCTCTTTGAGCCTGCAGACACCTGGGGGGATACGGGGAAAAAGCTTTAGGCTGAAAGAGAGATTTAGAAT
GACAGAATCATAGAACGGCCTGCGTACGGATGGGGCTCTAGCTCTAGAGCTTGATATCGAATTCCTGCAG
CCCCGCTAGAGGGACAGCCCCCCCCCAAAGCCCCCAGGGATGTAATTACGTCCCTCCCCCGCTAGGGGGC
AGCAGCGAGCCGCCCGGGGCTCCGCTCCGGTCCGGCGCTCCCCCCGCATCCCCGAGCCGGCAGCGTGCGG
GGACAGCCCGGGCACGGGGAAGGTGGCACGGGATCGCTTTCCTCTGAACGCTTCTCGCTGCTCTTTGAGC
CTGCAGACACCTGGGGGGATACGGGGAAAAAGCTTTAGGCTGAAAGAGAGATTTAGAATGACAGAATCAT
AGAACGGCCTGGGCGCGCCTGGTGGCGAACGATCAACAGACGGGAGAGGTGTGAAGTCTTCGCTGACAGC
GACCGGACTCTAGGGGGTATCCCC
[124 nt withheld, positions 1985-2108]
C
[91 nt withheld, positions 2110-2200]
A
[49 nt withheld, positions 2202-2250]
CCTTTGACGTTGGAGTCCACGTTCTTT
[37 nt withheld, positions 2278-2314]
ACCCTATCTCGGTCTATTCTTTTGATTTATAAGGGATTTTGCCGATTTCGGCCTATTGGTTAAAAAATGA
GCTGATTTAACAAAAATTTAACGCGAATTAATTCTGTGGAATGTGTGTCAGTTAGGCTCAATTAGTCAGC
AACCATAGTCCCGCCCCTAACTCCGCCCATCCCGCCCCTAACTCCGCCCAGTTCCGCCCATTCTCCGCCC
CATGGCTGACTAATTTTTTTTATTTATGCAGAGGCCGAGGCCGCCTCTGCCTCTGAGCTATTCCAGAAGT
AGTGAGGAGGCTTTTTTGGAGGCCTAGGCTTTTGCAAAAAGCTCCCGGGAGCTTGTATATCCATTTTCGG
AGGTTGGGCTTCGGAATCGTTTTCCGGGACGCCGGCTGGATGATCCTCCAGCGCGGGGATCTCATGCTGG
AGTTCTTCGCCCACCCCAACTTGTTTATTGCAGCTTATAATGGTTACAAATAAAGCAATAGCATCACAAA
TTTCACAAATAAAGCATTTTTTTCACTGCATTCTAGTTGTGGTTTGTCCAAACTCATCAATGTATCTTAT
CATGTCTGTATACCGTCGACCTCTAGCTAGAGCTTGGCGTAATCATGGTCATAGCTGTTTCCTGTGTGAA
ATTGTTATCCGCTCACAATTCCACACAACATACGAGCCGGAAGCATAAAGTGTAAAGCCTGGGGTGCCTA
ATGAGTGAGCTAACTCACATTAATTGCGTTGCGCTCACTGCCCGCTTTCCAGTCGGGAAACCTGTCGTGC
CAGCTGCATTAATGAATCGGCCAACGCGCGGGGAGAGGCGGTTTGCGTATTGGGCGCTCTTCCGCTTCCT
CGCTCACTGACTCGCTGCGCTCGGTCGTTCGGCTGCGGCGAGCGGTATCAGCTCACTCAAAGGCGGTAAT
ACGGTTATCCACAGAATCAGGGGATAACGCAGGAAAGAACATGTGAGCAAAAGGCCAGCAAAAGGCCAGG
AACCGTAAAAAGGCCGCGTTGCTGGCGTTTTTCCATAGGCTCCGCCCCCCTGACGAGCATCACAAAAATC
GACGCTCAAGTCAGAGGTGGCGAAACCCGACAGGACTATAAAGATACCAGGCGTTTCCCCCTGGAAGCTC
CCTCGTGCGCTCTCCTGTTCCGACCCTGCCGCTTACCGGATACCTGTCCGCCTTTCTCCCTTCGGGAAGC
GTGGCGCTTTCTCATAGCTCACGCTGTAGGTATCTCAGTTCGGTGTAGGTCGTTCGCTCCAAGCTGGGCT
GTGTGCACGAACCCCCCGTTCAGCCCGACCGCTGCGCCTTATCCGGTAACTATCGTCTTGAGTCCAACCC
GGTAAGACACGACTTATCGCCACTGGCAGCAGCCACTGGTAACAGGATTAGCAGAGCGAGGTATGTAGGC
GGTGCTACAGAGTTCTTGAAGTGGTGGCCTAACTACGGCTACACTAGAAGAACAGTATTTGGTATCTGCG
CTCTGCTGAAGCCAGTTACCTTCGGAAAAAGAGTTGGTAGCTCTTGATCCGGCAAACAAACCACCGCTGG
TAGCGGTGGTTTTTTTGTTTGCAAGCAGCAGATTACGCGCAGAAAAAAAGGATCTCAAGAAGATCCTTTG
ATCTTTTCTACGGGGTCTGACGCTCAGTGGAACGAAAACTCACGTTAAGGGATTTTGGTCATGAGATTAT
CAAAAAGGATCTTCACCTAGATCCTTTTAAATTAAAAATGAAGTTTTAAATCAATCTAAAGTATATATGA
GTAAACTTGGTCTGACAGTTACCAATGCTTAATCAGTGAGGCACCTATCTCAGCGATCTGTCTATTTCGT
TCATCCATAGTTGCCTGACTCCCCGTCGTGTAGATAACTACGATACGGGAGGGCTTACCATCTGGCCCCA
GTGCTGCAATGATACCGCGAGATCCACGCTCACCGGCTCCAGATTTATCAGCAATAAACCAGCCAGCCGG
AAGGGCCGAGCGCAGAAGTGGTCCTGCAACTTTATCCGCCTCCATCCAGTCTATTAATTGTTGCCGGGAA
GCTAGAGTAAGTAGTTCGCCAGTTAATAGTTTGCGCAACGTTGTTGCCATTGCTACAGGCATCGTGGTGT
CACGCTCGTCGTTTGGTATGGCTTCATTCAGCTCCGGTTCCCAACGATCAAGGCGAGTTACATGATCCCC
CATGTTGTGCAAAAAAGCGGTTAGCTCCTTCGGTCCTCCGATCGTTGTCAGAAGTAAGTTGGCCGCAGTG
TTATCACTCATGGTTATGGCAGCACTGCATAATTCTCTTACTGTCATGCCATCCGTAAGATGCTTTTCTG
TGACTGGTGAGTACTCAACCAAGTCATTCTGAGAATAGTGTATGCGGCGACCGAGTTGCTCTTGCCCGGC
GTCAATACGGGATAATACCGCGCCACATAGCAGAACTTTAAAAGTGCTCATCATTGGAAAACGTTCTTCG
GGGCGAAAACTCTCAAGGATCTTACCGCTGTTGAGATCCAGTTCGATGTAACCCACTCGTGCACCCAACT
GATCTTCAGCATCTTTTACTTTCACCAGCGTTTCTGGGTGAGCAAAAACAGGAAGGCAAAATGCCGCAAA
AAAGGGAATAAGGGCGACACGGAAATGTTGAATACTCATACTCTTCCTTTTTCAATATTATTGAAGCATT
TATCAGGGTTATTGTCTCATGAGCGGATACATATTTGAATGTATTTAGAAAAATAAACAAATAGGGGTTC
CGCGCACATTTCCCCGAAAAGTGCCACCTGACGTC
Features (pLannotate 1.2.2; 18 found; start..end, strand, type, name):
    199..578     +  enhancer       CMV enhancer: human cytomegalovirus immediate early enhancer
    579..782     +  promoter       CMV promoter: human cytomegalovirus (CMV) immediate early promoter
    778..811     +  LTR            5' LTR (truncated) (fragment): truncated 5' long terminal repeat (LTR) from HIV-1
    827..845     +  promoter       T7 promoter: promoter for bacteriophage T7 RNA polymerase
    992..1103    +  polyA_signal   bGH poly(A) signal: bovine growth hormone polyadenylation signal
   1588..1613    -  misc_feature   MCS (fragment): pBluescript multiple cloning site
   1985..2413    +  rep_origin     f1 ori (sequence partly withheld): f1 bacteriophage origin of replication; arrow indicates direction of (+) strand synthesis
   2418..2440    +  promoter       SV40 promoter (fragment): SV40 enhancer and early promoter
   2441..2632    +  promoter       SV40 promoter: SV40 early promoter
   2659..2757    +  CDS            ble (fragment): BLE_KLEPN - Experimental evidence at protein level: Swiss-Prot protein existence level 1. Binding protein with a strong affinity to the bleomycin family of antibiotics. Binds to CL990; an antimitotic-antibiotic compound. From Klebsiella pneumoniae.
   2752..2873    +  polyA_signal   SV40 poly(A) signal: SV40 polyadenylation signal
   2946..2962    -  protein_bind   lac operator: The lac repressor binds to the lac operator to inhibit transcription in E. coli. This inhibition can be relieved by adding lactose or isopropyl-β-D-thiogalactopyranoside (IPTG). lac repressor encoded by lacI
   2970..3000    -  promoter       lac promoter: promoter for the E. coli lac operon
   3015..3036    -  protein_bind   CAP binding site: CAP binding activates transcription in the presence of cAMP. E. coli catabolite activator protein
   3049..3141    -  CDS            lacI (fragment): lac repressor; lacI; The lac repressor binds to the lac operator to inhibit transcription in E. coli. This inhibition can be relieved by adding lactose or isopropyl-β-D-thiogalactopyranoside (IPTG).
   3324..3912    -  rep_origin     ori: high-copy-number ColE1/pMB1/pBR322/pUC origin of replication
   4083..4943    -  CDS            AmpR: β-lactamase; bla; confers resistance to ampicillin, carbenicillin, and related antibiotics
   4944..5048    -  promoter       AmpR promoter: bla
