[The description below was written by a language model from this plasmid's Addgene catalogue record and pLannotate feature annotations shown in this document.]
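Description:
pPD475 CMV MCS (TUPV5) is an empty mammalian expression backbone from the COMET synthetic-biology toolkit, built on the pcDNA-derived Golden Gate vector pPD005. The record designates it as the position-5 transcription unit positioning vector (TUPV5) of the mMoClo modular cloning scheme, in which individual transcription units are built in position-specific vectors before being combined into multi-unit constructs. The specific Golden Gate enzyme sites and overhangs that define position 5 are not annotated in the feature table. In E. coli the 5,079 nt plasmid replicates from a high-copy ColE1/pUC-type origin and is selected with ampicillin through a β-lactamase gene driven by its own promoter. An f1 origin is also present, a standard pcDNA feature that permits single-stranded DNA production.

The expression cassette consists of the human cytomegalovirus immediate early enhancer and promoter, a T7 promoter immediately downstream, and a bovine growth hormone polyadenylation signal. The cloning site described in the catalogue entry presumably occupies the short gap between the T7 promoter and the bGH signal, although it is not separately annotated there, and no insert is present. A gene placed at this site would be strongly and constitutively transcribed in mammalian cells.

Downstream, the SV40 early promoter and SV40 poly(A) signal flank only a short fragment of a bleomycin-resistance coding sequence, so a functional mammalian selection marker appears to be absent and the plasmid seems suited mainly to transient transfection. Other short hits, including an HIV-1 LTR fragment overlapping the end of the CMV promoter, a pBluescript MCS fragment, a lacI fragment and the lac promoter/operator elements, are probably backbone remnants or annotation artefacts rather than functional parts.
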