Addgene plasmid #139216: pPD475 CMV MCS (TUPV5)
Purpose: (Empty Backbone) mMoClo TUPV5, with CMV promoter and an MCS
Depositing lab: Joshua Leonard. Depositing organization: Northwestern University. Publication: The COMET toolkit for composing customizable genetic programs in mammalian cells. Donahue PS, Draut JW, Muldoon JJ, Edelstein HI, Bagheri N, Leonard JN. Nat Commun. 2020 Feb 7;11(1):779. doi: 10.1038/s41467-019-14147-5. PubMed 32034124.
Backbone
  Vector backbone: pPD005 pcDNA Golden Gate
  Vector type: Mammalian Expression, Synthetic Biology
Growth in bacteria
  Bacterial resistance: Ampicillin, 100 μg/mL
  Growth temperature: 37°C
  Growth strain: DH5alpha
  Copy number: High Copy
Gene/Insert
  Gene/Insert name: None
Terms and licenses: Academic/Nonprofit Terms; Industry Terms: Not Available to Industry
Depositor comments: Leonard Lab plasmid reference number: L1489
How to cite: pPD475 CMV MCS (TUPV5) was a gift from Joshua Leonard (Addgene plasmid # 139216 ; http://n2t.net/addgene:139216 ; RRID:Addgene_139216)
